>Addgene plasmid #116563 | pHAGE-PIK3CD-A835T | addgene full sequence | sequence record 243102 | Addgene NGS Result
TGGAAGGGCTAATTCACTCCCAAAGAAGACAAGATATCCTTGATCTGTGGATCTACCACACACAAGGCTA
CTTCCCTGATTAGCAGAACTACACACCAGGGCCAGGGGTCAGATATCCACTGACCTTTGGATGGTGCTAC
AAGCTAGTACCAGTTGAGCCAGATAAGGTAGAAGAGGCCAATAAAGGAGAGAACACCAGCTTGTTACACC
CTGTGAGCCTGCATGGGATGGATGACCCGGAGAGAGAAGTGTTAGAGTGGAGGTTTGACAGCCGCCTAGC
ATTTCATCACGTGGCCCGAGAGCTGCATCCGGAGTACTTCAAGAACTGCTGATATCGAGCTTGCTACAAG
GGACTTTCCGCTGGGGACTTTCCAGGGAGGCGTGGCCTGGGCGGGACTGGGGAGTGGCGAGCCCTCAGAT
CCTGCATATAAGCAGCTGCTTTTTGCCTGTACTGGGTCTCTCTGGTTAGACCAGATCTGAGCCTGGGAGC
TCTCTGGCTAACTAGGGAACCCACTGCTTAAGCCTCAATAAAGCTTGCCTTGAGTGCTTCAAGTAGTGTG
TGCCCGTCTGTTGTGTGACTCTGGTAACTAGAGATCCCTCAGACCCTTTTAGTCAGTGTGGAAAATCTCT
AGCAGTGGCGCCCGAACAGGGACTTGAAAGCGAAAGGGAAACCAGAGGAGCTCTCTCGACGCAGGACTCG
GCTTGCTGAAGCGCGCACGGCAAGAGGCGAGGGGCGGCGACTGGTGAGTACGCCAAAAATTTTGACTAGC
GGAGGCTAGAAGGAGAGAGATGGGTGCGAGAGCGTCAGTATTAAGCGGGGGAGAATTAGATCGCGATGGG
AAAAAATTCGGTTAAGGCCAGGGGGAAAGAAAAAATATAAATTAAAACATATAGTATGGGCAAGCAGGGA
GCTAGAACGATTCGCAGTTAATCCTGGCCTGTTAGAAACATCAGAAGGCTGTAGACAAATACTGGGACAG
CTACAACCATCCCTTCAGACAGGATCAGAAGAACTTAGATCATTATATAATACAGTAGCAACCCTCTATT
GTGTGCATCAAAGGATAGAGATAAAAGACACCAAGGAAGCTTTAGACAAGATAGAGGAAGAGCAAAACAA
AAGTAAGACCACCGCACAGCAAGCGGCCGGCCGCTGATCTTCAGACCTGGAGGAGGAGATATGAGGGACA
ATTGGAGAAGTGAATTATATAAATATAAAGTAGTAAAAATTGAACCATTAGGAGTAGCACCCACCAAGGC
AAAGAGAAGAGTGGTGCAGAGAGAAAAAAGAGCAGTGGGAATAGGAGCTTTGTTCCTTGGGTTCTTGGGA
GCAGCAGGAAGCACTATGGGCGCAGCGTCAATGACGCTGACGGTACAGGCCAGACAATTATTGTCTGGTA
TAGTGCAGCAGCAGAACAATTTGCTGAGGGCTATTGAGGCGCAACAGCATCTGTTGCAACTCACAGTCTG
GGGCATCAAGCAGCTCCAGGCAAGAATCCTGGCTGTGGAAAGATACCTAAAGGATCAACAGCTCCTGGGG
ATTTGGGGTTGCTCTGGAAAACTCATTTGCACCACTGCTGTGCCTTGGAATGCTAGTTGGAGTAATAAAT
CTCTGGAACAGATTTGGAATCACACGACCTGGATGGAGTGGGACAGAGAAATTAACAATTACACAAGCTT
AATACACTCCTTAATTGAAGAATCGCAAAACCAGCAAGAAAAGAATGAACAAGAATTATTGGAATTAGAT
AAATGGGCAAGTTTGTGGAATTGGTTTAACATAACAAATTGGCTGTGGTATATAAAATTATTCATAATGA
TAGTAGGAGGCTTGGTAGGTTTAAGAATAGTTTTTGCTGTACTTTCTATAGTGAATAGAGTTAGGCAGGG
ATATTCACCATTATCGTTTCAGACCCACCTCCCAACCCCGAGGGGACCCGACAGGCCCGAAGGAATAGAA
GAAGAAGGTGGAGAGAGAGACAGAGACAGATCCATTCGATTAGTGAACGGATCTCGACGGTATCGCCGAA
TTCACAAATGGCAGTATTCATCCACAATTTTAAAAGAAAAGGGGGGATTGGGGGGTACAGTGCAGGGGAA
AGAATAGTAGACATAATAGCAACAGACATACAAACTAAAGAATTACAAAAACAAATTACAAAAATTCAAA
ATTTTCGGGTTTATTACAGGGACAGCAGAGATCCAGTTTGGACTAGTCGTGAGGCTCCGGTGCCCGTCAG
TGGGCAGAGCGCACATCGCCCACAGTCCCCGAGAAGTTGGGGGGAGGGGTCGGCAATTGAACCGGTGCCT
AGAGAAGGTGGCGCGGGGTAAACTGGGAAAGTGATGTCGTGTACTGGCTCCGCCTTTTTCCCGAGGGTGG
GGGAGAACCGTATATAAGTGCAGTAGTCGCCGTGAACGTTCTTTTTCGCAACGGGTTTGCCGCCAGAACA
CAGGTAAGTGCCGTGTGTGGTTCCCGCGGGCCTGGCCTCTTTACGGGTTATGGCCCTTGCGTGCCTTGAA
TTACTTCCACCTGGCTGCAGTACGTGATTCTTGATCCCGAGCTTCGGGTTGGAAGTGGGTGGGAGAGTTC
GAGGCCTTGCGCTTAAGGAGCCCCTTCGCCTCGTGCTTGAGTTGAGGCCTGGCCTGGGCGCTGGGGCCGC
CGCGTGCGAATCTGGTGGCACCTTCGCGCCTGTCTCGCTGCTTTCGATAAGTCTCTAGCCATTTAAAATT
TTTGATGACCTGCTGCGACGCTTTTTTTCTGGCAAGATAGTCTTGTAAATGCGGGCCAAGATCTGCACAC
TGGTATTTCGGTTTTTGGGGCCGCGGGCGGCGACGGGGCCCGTGCGTCCCAGCGCACATGTTCGGCGAGG
CGGGGCCTGCGAGCGCGGCCACCGAGAATCGGACGGGGGTAGTCTCAAGCTGGCCGGCCTGCTCTGGTGC
CTGGCCTCGCGCCGCCGTGTATCGCCCCGCCCTGGGCGGCAAGGCTGGCCCGGTCGGCACCAGTTGCGTG
AGCGGAAAGATGGCCGCTTCCCGGCCCTGCTGCAGGGAGCTCAAAATGGAGGACGCGGCGCTCGGGAGAG
CGGGCGGGTGAGTCACCCACACAAAGGAAAAGGGCCTTTCCGTCCTCAGCCGTCGCTTCATGTGACTCCA
CGGAGTACCGGGCGCCGTCCAGGCACCTCGATTAGTTCTCGAGCTTTTGGAGTACGTCGTCTTTAGGTTG
GGGGGAGGGGTTTTATGCGATGGAGTTTCCCCACACTGAGTGGGTGGAGACTGAAGTTAGGCCAGCTTGG
CACTTGATGTAATTCTCCTTGGAATTTGCCCTTTTTGAGTTTGGATCTTGGTTCATTCTCAAGCCTCAGA
CAGTGGTTCAAAGTTTTTTTCTTCCATTTCAGGTGTCGTGAAGCGGCCCTGCAGATATCAACAAGTTTGT
ACAAAAAAGTTGGCACCATGCCCCCTGGGGTGGACTGCCCCATGGAATTCTGGACCAAGGAGGAGAATCA
GAGCGTTGTGGTTGACTTCCTGCTGCCCACAGGGGTCTACCTGAACTTCCCTGTGTCCCGCAATGCCAAC
CTCAGCACCATCAAGCAGCTGCTGTGGCACCGCGCCCAGTATGAGCCGCTCTTCCACATGCTCAGTGGCC
CCGAGGCCTATGTGTTCACCTGCATCAACCAGACAGCGGAGCAGCAAGAGCTGGAGGACGAGCAACGGCG
TCTGTGTGACGTGCAGCCCTTCCTGCCCGTCCTGCGCCTGGTGGCCCGTGAGGGCGACCGCGTGAAGAAG
CTCATCAACTCACAGATCAGCCTCCTCATCGGCAAAGGCCTCCACGAGTTTGACTCCTTGTGCGACCCAG
AAGTGAACGACTTTCGCGCCAAGATGTGCCAATTCTGCGAGGAGGCGGCCGCCCGCCGGCAGCAGCTGGG
CTGGGAGGCCTGGCTGCAGTACAGTTTCCCCCTGCAGCTGGAGCCCTCGGCTCAAACCTGGGGGCCTGGT
ACCCTGCGGCTCCCGAACCGGGCCCTTCTGGTCAACGTTAAGTTTGAGGGCAGCGAGGAGAGCTTCACCT
TCCAGGTGTCCACCAAGGACGTGCCGCTGGCGCTGATGGCCTGTGCCCTGCGGAAGAAGGCCACAGTGTT
CCGGCAGCCGCTGGTGGAGCAGCCGGAAGACTACACGCTGCAGGTGAACGGCAGGCATGAGTACCTGTAT
GGCAGCTACCCGCTCTGCCAGTTCCAGTACATCTGCAGCTGCCTGCACAGTGGGTTGACCCCTCACCTGA
CCATGGTCCATTCCTCCTCCATCCTCGCCATGCGGGATGAGCAGAGCAACCCTGCCCCCCAGGTCCAGAA
ACCGCGTGCCAAACCACCTCCCATTCCTGCGAAGAAGCCTTCCTCTGTGTCCCTGTGGTCCCTGGAGCAG
CCGTTCCGCATCGAGCTCATCCAGGGCAGCAAAGTGAACGCCGACGAGCGGATGAAGCTGGTGGTGCAGG
CCGGGCTTTTCCACGGCAACGAGATGCTGTGCAAGACGGTGTCCAGCTCGGAGGTGAGCGTGTGCTCGGA
GCCCGTGTGGAAGCAGCGGCTGGAGTTCGACATCAACATCTGCGACCTGCCCCGCATGGCCCGTCTCTGC
TTTGCGCTGTACGCCGTGATCGAGAAAGCCAAGAAGGCTCGCTCCACCAAGAAGAAGTCCAAGAAGGCGG
ACTGCCCCATTGCCTGGGCCAACCTCATGCTGTTTGACTACAAGGACCAGCTTAAGACCGGGGAACGCTG
CCTCTACATGTGGCCCTCCGTCCCAGATGAGAAGGGCGAGCTGCTGAACCCCACGGGCACTGTGCGCAGT
AACCCCAACACGGATAGCGCCGCTGCCCTGCTCATCTGCCTGCCCGAGGTGGCCCCGCACCCCGTGTACT
ACCCCGCCCTGGAGAAGATCTTGGAGCTGGGGCGACACAGCGAGTGTGTGCATGTCACCGAGGAGGAGCA
GCTGCAGCTGCGGGAAATCCTGGAGCGGCGGGGGTCTGGGGAGCTGTATGAGCACGAGAAGGACCTGGTG
TGGAAGCTGCGGCATGAAGTCCAGGAGCACTTCCCGGAGGCGCTAGCCCGGCTGCTGCTGGTCACCAAGT
GGAACAAGCATGAGGATGTGGCCCAGATGCTCTACCTGCTGTGCTCCTGGCCGGAGCTGCCCGTCCTGAG
CGCCCTGGAGCTGCTAGACTTCAGCTTCCCCGATTGCCACGTAGGCTCCTTCGCCATCAAGTCGCTGCGG
AAACTGACGGACGATGAGCTGTTCCAGTACCTGCTGCAGCTGGTGCAGGTGCTCAAGTACGAGTCCTACC
TGGACTGCGAGCTGACCAAATTCCTGCTGGACCGGGCCCTGGCCAACCGCAAGATCGGCCACTTCCTTTT
CTGGCACCTCCGCTCCGAGATGCACGTGCCGTCGGTGGCCCTGCGCTTCGGCCTCATCCTGGAGGCCTAC
TGCAGGGGCAGCACCCACCACATGAAGGTGCTGATGAAGCAGGGGGAAGCACTGAGCAAACTGAAGGCCC
TGAATGACTTCGTCAAGCTGAGCTCTCAGAAGACCCCCAAGCCCCAGACCAAGGAGCTGATGCACTTGTG
CATGCGGCAGGAGGCCTACCTAGAGGCCCTCTCCCACCTGCAGTCCCCACTCGACCCCAGCACCCTGCTG
GCTGAAGTCTGCGTGGAGCAGTGCACCTTCATGGACTCCAAGATGAAGCCCCTGTGGATCATGTACAGCA
ACGAGGAGGCAGGCAGCGGCGGCAGCGTGGGCATCATCTTTAAGAACGGGGATGACCTCCGGCAGGACAT
GCTGACCCTGCAGATGATCCAGCTCATGGACGTCCTGTGGAAGCAGGAGGGGCTGGACCTGAGGATGACC
CCCTATGGCTGCCTCCCCACCGGGGACCGCACAGGCCTCATTGAGGTGGTACTCCGTTCAGACACCATCA
CCAACATCCAACTCAACAAGAGCAACATGGCAGCCACAGCCGCCTTCAACAAGGATGCCCTGCTCAACTG
GCTGAAGTCCAAGAACCCGGGGGAGGCCCTGGATCGAGCCATTGAGGAGTTCACCCTCTCCTGTGCTGGC
TATTGTGTGGCCACATATGTGCTGGGCATTGGCGATCGGCACAGCGACAACATCATGATCCGAGAGAGTG
GGCAGCTGTTCCACATTGATTTTGGCCACTTTCTGGGGAATTTCAAGACCAAGTTTGGAATCAACCGCGA
GCGTGTCCCATTCATCCTCACCTACGACTTTGTCCATGTGATTCAGCAGGGGAAGACTAATAATAGTGAG
AAATTTGAACGGTTCCGGGGCTACTGTGAAAGGGCCTACACCATCCTGCGGCGCCACGGGCTTCTCTTCC
TCCACCTCTTTGCCCTGATGCGGGCGGCAGGCCTGCCTGAGCTCAGCTGCTCCAAAGACATCCAGTATCT
CAAGGACTCCCTGGCACTGGGGAAAACAGAGGAGGAGGCACTGAAGCACTTCCGAGTGAAGTTTAACGAA
GCCCTCCGTGAGAGCTGGAAAACCAAAGTGAACTGGCTGGCCCACAACGTGTCCAAAGACAACAGGCAGT
TGCCAACTTTCTTGTACAAAGTGGTGATATCCAATTAACCCTCACTAAAGGTTTATGTGTGATTGAGTGT
TTAATCCCTATAGTGAGTCGTATTACCACCCAACTTTTCTATACAAAGTGGTTGATATCCAGCACAGTGG
CGGCCGCTCGAGTCTAGAGGGCCCGCGGTTCGAAGGTAAGCCTATCCCTAACCCTCTCCTCGGTCTCGAT
TCTACGCGTACCGGTTAGTAATGAGATCCCTCCCCCCCCCCTAACGTTACTGGCCGAAGCCGCTTGGAAT
AAGGCCGGTGTGCGTTTGTCTATATGTTATTTTCCACCATATTGCCGTCTTTTGGCAATGTGAGGGCCCG
GAAACCTGGCCCTGTCTTCTTGACGAGCATTCCTAGGGGTCTTTCCCCTCTCGCCAAAGGAATGCAAGGT
CTGTTGAATGTCGTGAAGGAAGCAGTTCCTCTGGAAGCTTCTTGAAGACAAACAACGTCTGTAGCGACCC
TTTGCAGGCAGCGGAACCCCCCACCTGGCGACAGGTGCCTCTGCGGCCAAAAGCCACGTGTATAAGATAC
ACCTGCAAAGGCGGCACAACCCCAGTGCCACGTTGTGAGTTGGATAGTTGTGGAAAGAGTCAAATGGCTC
TCCTCAAGCGTATTCAACAAGGGGCTGAAGGATGCCCAGAAGGTACCCCATTGTATGGGATCTGATCTGG
GGCCTCGGTGCACATGCTTTACATGTGTTTAGTCGAGGTTAAAAAAACGTCTAGGCCCCCCGAACCACGG
GGACGTGGTTTTCCTTTGAAAAACACGATGATAATATGGCCACACATATGACCGAGTACAAGCCCACGGT
GCGCCTCGCCACCCGCGACGACGTCCCCAGGGCCGTACGCACCCTCGCCGCCGCGTTCGCCGACTACCCC
GCCACGCGCCACACCGTCGATCCGGACCGCCACATCGAGCGGGTCACCGAGCTGCAAGAACTCTTCCTCA
CGCGCGTCGGGCTCGACATCGGCAAGGTGTGGGTCGCGGACGACGGCGCCGCGGTGGCGGTCTGGACCAC
GCCGGAGAGCGTCGAAGCGGGGGCGGTGTTCGCCGAGATCGGCCCGCGCATGGCCGAGTTGAGCGGTTCC
CGGCTGGCCGCGCAGCAACAGATGGAAGGCCTCCTGGCGCCGCACCGGCCCAAGGAGCCCGCGTGGTTCC
TGGCCACCGTCGGCGTCTCGCCCGACCACCAGGGCAAGGGTCTGGGCAGCGCCGTCGTGCTCCCCGGAGT
GGAGGCGGCCGAGCGCGCCGGGGTGCCCGCCTTCCTGGAGACCTCCGCGCCCCGCAACCTCCCCTTCTAC
GAGCGGCTCGGCTTCACCGTCACCGCCGACGTCGAGGTGCCCGAAGGACCGCGCACCTGGTGCATGACCC
GCAAGCCCGGTGCCTAAATCGATAGATCCTAATCAACCTCTGGATTACAAAATTTGTGAAAGATTGACTG
GTATTCTTAACTATGTTGCTCCTTTTACGCTATGTGGATACGCTGCTTTAATGCCTTTGTATCATGCTAT
TGCTTCCCGTATGGCTTTCATTTTCTCCTCCTTGTATAAATCCTGGTTGCTGTCTCTTTATGAGGAGTTG
TGGCCCGTTGTCAGGCAACGTGGCGTGGTGTGCACTGTGTTTGCTGACGCAACCCCCACTGGTTGGGGCA
TTGCCACCACCTGTCAGCTCCTTTCCGGGACTTTCGCTTTCCCCCTCCCTATTGCCACGGCGGAACTCAT
CGCCGCCTGCCTTGCCCGCTGCTGGACAGGGGCTCGGCTGTTGGGCACTGACAATTCCGTGGTGTTGTCG
GGGAAATCATCGTCCTTTCCTTGGCTGCTCGCCTGTGTTGCCACCTGGATTCTGCGCGGGACGTCCTTCT
GCTACGTCCCTTCGGCCCTCAATCCAGCGGACCTTCCTTCCCGCGGCCTGCTGCCGGCTCTGCGGCCTCT
TCCGCGTCTTCGCCTTCGCCCTCAGACGAGTCGGATCTCCCTTTGGGCCGCCTCCCCGCCTGAGATCCTT
TAAGACCAATGACTTACAAGGCAGCTGTAGATCTTAGCCACTTTTTAAAAGAAAAGGGGGGACTGGAAGG
GCTAATTCACTCCCAACGAAGACAAGATCTGCTTTTTGCTTGTACTGGGTCTCTCTGGTTAGACCAGATC
TGAGCCTGGGAGCTCTCTGGCTAACTAGGGAACCCACTGCTTAAGCCTCAATAAAGCTTGCCTTGAGTGC
TTCAAGTAGTGTGTGCCCGTCTGTTGTGTGACTCTGGTAACTAGAGATCCCTCAGACCCTTTTAGTCAGT
GTGGAAAATCTCTAGCAGTAGTAGTTCATGTCATCTTATTATTCAGTATTTATAACTTGCAAAGAAATGA
ATATCAGAGAGTGAGAGGCCCGGGTTAATTAAGGAAAGGGCTAGATCATTCTTGAAGACGAAAGGGCCTC
GTGATACGCCTATTTTTATAGGTTAATGTCATGATAATAATGGTTTCTTAGACGTCAGGTGGCACTTTTC
GGGGAAATGTGCGCGGAACCCCTATTTGTTTATTTTTCTAAATACATTCAAATATGTATCCGCTCATGAG
ACAATAACCCTGATAAATGCTTCAATAATATTGAAAAAGGAAGAGTATGAGTATTCAACATTTCCGTGTC
GCCCTTATTCCCTTTTTTGCGGCATTTTGCCTTCCTGTTTTTGCTCACCCAGAAACGCTGGTGAAAGTAA
AAGATGCTGAAGATCAGTTGGGTGCACGAGTGGGTTACATCGAACTGGATCTCAACAGCGGTAAGATCCT
TGAGAGTTTTCGCCCCGAAGAACGTTTTCCAATGATGAGCACTTTTAAAGTTCTGCTATGTGGCGCGGTA
TTATCCCGTGTTGACGCCGGGCAAGAGCAACTCGGTCGCCGCATACACTATTCTCAGAATGACTTGGTTG
AGTACTCACCAGTCACAGAAAAGCATCTTACGGATGGCATGACAGTAAGAGAATTATGCAGTGCTGCCAT
AACCATGAGTGATAACACTGCGGCCAACTTACTTCTGACAACGATCGGAGGACCGAAGGAGCTAACCGCT
TTTTTGCACAACATGGGGGATCATGTAACTCGCCTTGATCGTTGGGAACCGGAGCTGAATGAAGCCATAC
CAAACGACGAGCGTGACACCACGATGCCTGTAGCAATGGCAACAACGTTGCGCAAACTATTAACTGGCGA
ACTACTTACTCTAGCTTCCCGGCAACAATTAATAGACTGGATGGAGGCGGATAAAGTTGCAGGACCACTT
CTGCGCTCGGCCCTTCCGGCTGGCTGGTTTATTGCTGATAAATCTGGAGCCGGTGAGCGTGGGTCTCGCG
GTATCATTGCAGCACTGGGGCCAGATGGTAAGCCCTCCCGTATCGTAGTTATCTACACGACGGGGAGTCA
GGCAACTATGGATGAACGAAATAGACAGATCGCTGAGATAGGTGCCTCACTGATTAAGCATTGGTAACTG
TCAGACCAAGTTTACTCATATATACTTTAGATTGATTTAAAACTTCATTTTTAATTTAAAAGGATCTAGG
TGAAGATCCTTTTTGATAATCTCATGACCAAAATCCCTTAACGTGAGTTTTCGTTCCACTGAGCGTCAGA
CCCCGTAGAAAAGATCAAAGGATCTTCTTGAGATCCTTTTTTTCTGCGCGTAATCTGCTGCTTGCAAACA
AAAAAACCACCGCTACCAGCGGTGGTTTGTTTGCCGGATCAAGAGCTACCAACTCTTTTTCCGAAGGTAA
CTGGCTTCAGCAGAGCGCAGATACCAAATACTGTTCTTCTAGTGTAGCCGTAGTTAGGCCACCACTTCAA
GAACTCTGTAGCACCGCCTACATACCTCGCTCTGCTAATCCTGTTACCAGTGGCTGCTGCCAGTGGCGAT
AAGTCGTGTCTTACCGGGTTGGACTCAAGACGATAGTTACCGGATAAGGCGCAGCGGTCGGGCTGAACGG
GGGGTTCGTGCACACAGCCCAGCTTGGAGCGAACGACCTACACCGAACTGAGATACCTACAGCGTGAGCT
ATGAGAAAGCGCCACGCTTCCCGAAGGGAGAAAGGCGGACAGGTATCCGGTAAGCGGCAGGGTCGGAACA
GGAGAGCGCACGAGGGAGCTTCCAGGGGGAAACGCCTGGTATCTTTATAGTCCTGTCGGGTTTCGCCACC
TCTGACTTGAGCGTCGATTTTTGTGATGCTCGTCAGGGGGGCGGAGCCTATGGAAAAACGCCAGCAACGC
GGCCTTTTTACGGTTCCTGGCCTTTTGCTGGCCTTTTGCTCACATGTTCTTTCCTGCGTTATCCCCTGAT
TCTGTGGATAACCGTATTACCGCCTTTGAGTGAGCTGATACCGCTCGCCGCAGCCGAACGACCGAGCGCA
GCGAGTCAGTGAGCGAGGAAGCGGAAGAGCGCCCAATACGCAAACCGCCTCTCCCCGCGCGTTGGCCGAT
TCATTAATGCAGCAAGCTCATGGCTGACTAATTTTTTTTATTTATGCAGAGGCCGAGGCCGCCTCGGCCT
CTGAGCTATTCCAGAAGTAGTGAGGAGGCTTTTTTGGAGGCCTAGGCTTTTGCAAAAAGCTCCCCGTGGC
ACGACAGGTTTCCCGACTGGAAAGCGGGCAGTGAGCGCAACGCAATTAATGTGAGTTAGCTCACTCATTA
GGCACCCCAGGCTTTACACTTTATGCTTCCGGCTCGTATGTTGTGTGGAATTGTGAGCGGATAACAATTT
CACACAGGAAACAGCTATGACATGATTACGAATTTCACAAATAAAGCATTTTTTTCACTGCATTCTAGTT
GTGGTTTGTCCAAACTCATCAATGTATCTTATCATGTCTGGATCAACTGGATAACTCAAGCTAACCAAAA
TCATCCCAAACTTCCCACCCCATACCCTATTACCACTGCCAATTACCTGTGGTTTCATTTACTCTAAACC
TGTGATTCCTCTGAATTATTTTCATTTTAAAGAAATTGTATTTGTTAAATATGTACTACAAACTTAGTAG
T
Features (pLannotate 1.2.2; 30 found; start..end, strand, type, name):
    377..634     +  LTR            5' LTR (truncated): truncated 5' long terminal repeat (LTR) from HIV-1
    681..806     +  misc_feature   HIV-1 Ψ: packaging signal of human immunodeficiency virus type 1
    790..1128    +  CDS            HIV-1 gag (fragment): gag protein from human immunodeficiency virus 1; gag
   1303..1536    +  misc_feature   RRE: The Rev response element (RRE) of HIV-1 allows for Rev-dependent mRNA export from the nucleus to the cytoplasm.
   1913..2013    +  CDS            Rev (fragment): human immunodeficiency virus 1 (HIV-1) Rev protein; rev; enhances nuclear export of unspliced and incompletely spliced viral mRNAs
   2058..2175    +  misc_feature   cPPT/CTS: central polypurine tract and central termination sequence of HIV-1
   2223..3401    +  promoter       EF-1α promoter: strong constitutive promoter for human elongation factor EF-1α
   3422..3439    +  protein_bind   attB1 (fragment): mutant version of attB; core recombination site for the Gateway® BP reaction BP Clonase™
   3448..6579    +  CDS            PIK3CD: PK3CD_HUMAN - Experimental evidence at protein level: Swiss-Prot protein existence level 1. Phosphoinositide-3-kinase (PI3K) phosphorylates phosphatidylinositol (PI) and its phosphorylated derivatives at position 3 of the inositol ring to produce 3-phosphoinositides (PubMed:9235916). Uses ATP and PtdIns(4,5)P2 (phosphatidylinositol 4,5- bisphosphate) to generate phosphatidylinositol 3,4,5-trisphosphate (PIP3) (PubMed:15135396). PIP3 plays a key role by recruiting PH domain-containing proteins to the membrane, including AKT1 and PDPK1, activating signaling cascades involved in cell growth, surv
   6587..6604    -  protein_bind   attB2 (fragment): mutant version of attB; core recombination site for the Gateway® BP reaction BP Clonase™
   6613..6631    +  promoter       T3 promoter: promoter for bacteriophage T3 RNA polymerase
   6657..6675    -  promoter       T7 promoter: promoter for bacteriophage T7 RNA polymerase
   6681..6699    -  protein_bind   attB4 (fragment): mutant version of attB; core recombination site for the Gateway® BP reaction BP Clonase™
   6755..6796    +  CDS            V5 tag: epitope tag from simian virus 5
   6922..7384    +  misc_feature   IRES: internal ribosome entry site (IRES) of the encephalomyocarditis virus (EMCV)
   7398..7995    +  CDS            PuroR (fragment): puromycin N-acetyltransferase; pac from Streptomyces; confers resistance to puromycin
   8011..8599    +  misc_feature   WPRE: woodchuck hepatitis virus posttranscriptional regulatory element
   8607..8672    +  CDS            nef (fragment): NEF_HV1Z2 - Experimental evidence at protein level: Swiss-Prot protein existence level 1. Extracellular Nef protein targets CD4(+) T-lymphocytes for apoptosis by interacting with CXCR4 surface receptors. From Human immunodeficiency virus type 1 group M subtype D (isolate Z2/CDC-Z34) (HIV-1).
   8674..8907    +  LTR            3' LTR (ΔU3): self-inactivating 3' long terminal repeat (LTR) from HIV-1
   9112..9216    +  promoter       AmpR promoter: bla
   9217..10077   +  CDS            AmpR: β-lactamase; bla; confers resistance to ampicillin, carbenicillin, and related antibiotics
  10248..10836   +  rep_origin     ori: high-copy-number ColE1/pMB1/pBR322/pUC origin of replication
  11019..11073   +  CDS            lacI (fragment): lac repressor; lacI; The lac repressor binds to the lac operator to inhibit transcription in E. coli. This inhibition can be relieved by adding lactose or isopropyl-β-D-thiogalactopyranoside (IPTG).
  11079..11172   +  rep_origin     SV40 ori (fragment): SV40 origin of replication
  11197..11234   +  CDS            lacI (fragment): lac repressor; lacI; The lac repressor binds to the lac operator to inhibit transcription in E. coli. This inhibition can be relieved by adding lactose or isopropyl-β-D-thiogalactopyranoside (IPTG).
  11247..11268   +  protein_bind   CAP binding site: CAP binding activates transcription in the presence of cAMP. E. coli catabolite activator protein
  11283..11313   +  promoter       lac promoter: promoter for the E. coli lac operon
  11317..11339   +  protein_bind   lac operator (fragment): The lac repressor binds to the lac operator to inhibit transcription in E. coli. This inhibition can be relieved by adding lactose or isopropyl-β-D-thiogalactopyranoside (IPTG). lac repressor encoded by lacI
  11371..11454   +  polyA_signal   SV40 poly(A) signal (fragment): SV40 polyadenylation signal
  11621..329     +  CDS            nef (fragment) (across the origin): NEF_HV1BR - Experimental evidence at protein level: Swiss-Prot protein existence level 1. Extracellular Nef protein targets CD4(+) T-lymphocytes for apoptosis by interacting with CXCR4 surface receptors (PubMed:14990729). From Human immunodeficiency virus type 1 group M subtype B (isolate BRU/LAI) (HIV-1).
