[The description below was written by a language model from this plasmid's Addgene catalogue record and pLannotate feature annotations shown in this document.]
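Description:
pHAGE-PIK3CD-A835T is a lentiviral expression plasmid built on the pHAGE backbone that carries the human PIK3CD open reading frame, encoding the p110δ catalytic subunit of class I phosphoinositide 3-kinase, with an A835T point substitution. In bacteria it is maintained through a high-copy ColE1/pUC-type origin and selected with ampicillin via the β-lactamase gene. Short lac regulatory, SV40 origin and SV40 poly(A) fragments in the backbone appear to be cloning remnants.

The transfer cassette is framed by a truncated HIV-1 5' LTR and a self-inactivating ΔU3 3' LTR. It contains the Ψ packaging signal with an adjoining gag fragment, the Rev response element for Rev-dependent export of the genomic RNA, and the cPPT/CTS element that aids nuclear import and transduction. Internally, the constitutive human EF-1α promoter drives the PIK3CD coding sequence, which was introduced by Gateway recombination and is flanked by attB1 and attB2 remnants. Downstream lie T3 and T7 promoter sequences, an attB4 fragment and a V5 epitope sequence; the record does not indicate whether V5 is read in frame with the kinase, so a tagged product should not be assumed. An EMCV IRES then permits translation of puromycin N-acetyltransferase from the same transcript, linking puromycin selection of transduced mammalian cells to insert expression, and a WPRE enhances transcript stability and expression.

The construct is intended for stable lentiviral expression of this PIK3CD variant. It comes from a study on systematic functional annotation of somatic cancer mutations, where such a clone would typically be compared with its wild-type counterpart.
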