Addgene plasmid #116563: pHAGE-PIK3CD-A835T
Purpose: Lentiviral expression of PIK3CD A835T
Depositing lab: Gordon Mills & Kenneth Scott. Depositing organization: Baylor College of Medicine. Publication: Systematic Functional Annotation of Somatic Mutations in Cancer. Ng PK, Li J, Jeong KJ, Shao S, Chen H, Tsang YH, Sengupta S, Wang Z, Bhavana VH, Tran R, Soewito S, Minussi DC, Moreno D, Kong K, Dogruluk T, Lu H, Gao J, Tokheim C, Zhou DC, Johnson AM, Zeng J, Ip CKM, Ju Z, Wester M, Yu S, Li Y, Vellano CP, Schultz N, Karchin R, Ding L, Lu Y, Cheung LWT, Chen K, Shaw KR, Meric-Bernstam F, Scott KL, Yi S, Sahni N, Liang H, Mills GB. Cancer Cell. 2018 Mar 12;33(3):450-462.e10. doi: 10.1016/j.ccell.2018.01.021. PubMed 29533785.
Backbone
  Vector backbone: pHAGE
  Vector type: Lentiviral
Growth in bacteria
  Bacterial resistance: Ampicillin, 100 μg/mL
  Growth temperature: 37°C
  Growth strain: Stbl3
  Copy number: High Copy
Gene/Insert
  Gene/Insert name: PIK3CD
  Species: H. sapiens (human)
  Mutation: A835T
  Entrez Gene: PIK3CD (a.k.a. APDS, IMD14, IMD14A, IMD14B, P110DELTA, PI3K, ROCHIS, p110D)
  Cloning method: Gateway Cloning
Terms and licenses: Academic/Nonprofit Terms; Industry Terms: Not Available to Industry
How to cite: pHAGE-PIK3CD-A835T was a gift from Gordon Mills & Kenneth Scott (Addgene plasmid # 116563 ; http://n2t.net/addgene:116563 ; RRID:Addgene_116563)
