>Addgene plasmid #116563 | pHAGE-PIK3CD-A835T | depositor partial sequence | sequence record 219438 | insert
ATGCCCCCTGGGGTGGACTGCCCCATGGAATTCTGGACCAAGGAGGAGAATCAGAGCGTTGTGGTTGACT
TCCTGCTGCCCACAGGGGTCTACCTGAACTTCCCTGTGTCCCGCAATGCCAACCTCAGCACCATCAAGCA
GCTGCTGTGGCACCGCGCCCAGTATGAGCCGCTCTTCCACATGCTCAGTGGCCCCGAGGCCTATGTGTTC
ACCTGCATCAACCAGACAGCGGAGCAGCAAGAGCTGGAGGACGAGCAACGGCGTCTGTGTGACGTGCAGC
CCTTCCTGCCCGTCCTGCGCCTGGTGGCCCGTGAGGGCGACCGCGTGAAGAAGCTCATCAACTCACAGAT
CAGCCTCCTCATCGGCAAAGGCCTCCACGAGTTTGACTCCTTGTGCGACCCAGAAGTGAACGACTTTCGC
GCCAAGATGTGCCAATTCTGCGAGGAGGCGGCCGCCCGCCGGCAGCAGCTGGGCTGGGAGGCCTGGCTGC
AGTACAGTTTCCCCCTGCAGCTGGAGCCCTCGGCTCAAACCTGGGGGCCTGGTACCCTGCGGCTCCCGAA
CCGGGCCCTTCTGGTCAACGTTAAGTTTGAGGGCAGCGAGGAGAGCTTCACCTTCCAGGTGTCCACCAAG
GACGTGCCGCTGGCGCTGATGGCCTGTGCCCTGCGGAAGAAGGCCACAGTGTTCCGGCAGCCGCTGGTGG
AGCAGCCGGAAGACTACACGCTGCAGGTGAACGGCAGGCATGAGTACCTGTATGGCAGCTACCCGCTCTG
CCAGTTCCAGTACATCTGCAGCTGCCTGCACAGTGGGTTGACCCCTCACCTGACCATGGTCCATTCCTCC
TCCATCCTCGCCATGCGGGATGAGCAGAGCAACCCTGCCCCCCAGGTCCAGAAACCGCGTGCCAAACCAC
CTCCCATTCCTGCGAAGAAGCCTTCCTCTGTGTCCCTGTGGTCCCTGGAGCAGCCGTTCCGCATCGAGCT
CATCCAGGGCAGCAAAGTGAACGCCGACGAGCGGATGAAGCTGGTGGTGCAGGCCGGGCTTTTCCACGGC
AACGAGATGCTGTGCAAGACGGTGTCCAGCTCGGAGGTGAGCGTGTGCTCGGAGCCCGTGTGGAAGCAGC
GGCTGGAGTTCGACATCAACATCTGCGACCTGCCCCGCATGGCCCGTCTCTGCTTTGCGCTGTACGCCGT
GATCGAGAAAGCCAAGAAGGCTCGCTCCACCAAGAAGAAGTCCAAGAAGGCGGACTGCCCCATTGCCTGG
GCCAACCTCATGCTGTTTGACTACAAGGACCAGCTTAAGACCGGGGAACGCTGCCTCTACATGTGGCCCT
CCGTCCCAGATGAGAAGGGCGAGCTGCTGAACCCCACGGGCACTGTGCGCAGTAACCCCAACACGGATAG
CGCCGCTGCCCTGCTCATCTGCCTGCCCGAGGTGGCCCCGCACCCCGTGTACTACCCCGCCCTGGAGAAG
ATCTTGGAGCTGGGGCGACACAGCGAGTGTGTGCATGTCACCGAGGAGGAGCAGCTGCAGCTGCGGGAAA
TCCTGGAGCGGCGGGGGTCTGGGGAGCTGTATGAGCACGAGAAGGACCTGGTGTGGAAGCTGCGGCATGA
AGTCCAGGAGCACTTCCCGGAGGCGCTAGCCCGGCTGCTGCTGGTCACCAAGTGGAACAAGCATGAGGAT
GTGGCCCAGATGCTCTACCTGCTGTGCTCCTGGCCGGAGCTGCCCGTCCTGAGCGCCCTGGAGCTGCTAG
ACTTCAGCTTCCCCGATTGCCACGTAGGCTCCTTCGCCATCAAGTCGCTGCGGAAACTGACGGACGATGA
GCTGTTCCAGTACCTGCTGCAGCTGGTGCAGGTGCTCAAGTACGAGTCCTACCTGGACTGCGAGCTGACC
AAATTCCTGCTGGACCGGGCCCTGGCCAACCGCAAGATCGGCCACTTCCTTTTCTGGCACCTCCGCTCCG
AGATGCACGTGCCGTCGGTGGCCCTGCGCTTCGGCCTCATCCTGGAGGCCTACTGCAGGGGCAGCACCCA
CCACATGAAGGTGCTGATGAAGCAGGGGGAAGCACTGAGCAAACTGAAGGCCCTGAATGACTTCGTCAAG
CTGAGCTCTCAGAAGACCCCCAAGCCCCAGACCAAGGAGCTGATGCACTTGTGCATGCGGCAGGAGGCCT
ACCTAGAGGCCCTCTCCCACCTGCAGTCCCCACTCGACCCCAGCACCCTGCTGGCTGAAGTCTGCGTGGA
GCAGTGCACCTTCATGGACTCCAAGATGAAGCCCCTGTGGATCATGTACAGCAACGAGGAGGCAGGCAGC
GGCGGCAGCGTGGGCATCATCTTTAAGAACGGGGATGACCTCCGGCAGGACATGCTGACCCTGCAGATGA
TCCAGCTCATGGACGTCCTGTGGAAGCAGGAGGGGCTGGACCTGAGGATGACCCCCTATGGCTGCCTCCC
CACCGGGGACCGCACAGGCCTCATTGAGGTGGTACTCCGTTCAGACACCATCACCAACATCCAACTCAAC
AAGAGCAACATGGCAGCCACAGCCGCCTTCAACAAGGATGCCCTGCTCAACTGGCTGAAGTCCAAGAACC
CGGGGGAGGCCCTGGATCGAGCCATTGAGGAGTTCACCCTCTCCTGTGCTGGCTATTGTGTGGCCACATA
TGTGCTGGGCATTGGCGATCGGCACAGCGACAACATCATGATCCGAGAGAGTGGGCAGCTGTTCCACATT
GATTTTGGCCACTTTCTGGGGAATTTCAAGACCAAGTTTGGAATCAACCGCGAGCGTGTCCCATTCATCC
TCACCTACGACTTTGTCCATGTGATTCAGCAGGGGAAGACTAATAATAGTGAGAAATTTGAACGGTTCCG
GGGCTACTGTGAAAGGGCCTACACCATCCTGCGGCGCCACGGGCTTCTCTTCCTCCACCTCTTTGCCCTG
ATGCGGGCGGCAGGCCTGCCTGAGCTCAGCTGCTCCAAAGACATCCAGTATCTCAAGGACTCCCTGGCAC
TGGGGAAAACAGAGGAGGAGGCACTGAAGCACTTCCGAGTGAAGTTTAACGAAGCCCTCCGTGAGAGCTG
GAAAACCAAAGTGAACTGGCTGGCCCACAACGTGTCCAAAGACAACAGGCAG
